>Addgene plasmid #72037 | Sema6a.a-AP-His | depositor full sequence | sequence record 137721 | Full sequence
GTCGAGGTCTCGACGGTATCGATTGACATTGATTATTGACTAGCTAGTTATTAATAGTAATCAATTACGG
GGTCATTAGTTCATAGCCCATATATGGAGTTCCGCGTTACATAACTTACGGTAAATGGCCCGCCTGGCTG
ACCGCCCAACGACCCCCGCCCATTGACGTCAATAATGACGTATGTTCCCATAGTAACGCCAATAGGGACT
TTCCATTGACGTCAATGGGTGGAGTATTTACGGTAAACTGCCCACTTGGCAGTACATCAAGTGTATCATA
TGCCAAGTCCGCCCCCTATTGACGTCAATGACGGTAAATGGCCCGCCTGGCATTATGCCCAGTACATGAC
CTTACGGGACTTTCCTACTTGGCAGTACATCTACGTATTAGTCATCGCTATTACCATGGTGATGCGGTTT
TGGCAGTACACCAATGGGCGTGGATAGCGGTTTGACTCACGGGGATTTCCAAGTCTCCACCCCATTGACG
TCAATGGGAGTTTGTTTTGGCACCAAAATCAACGGGACTTTCCAAAATGTCGTAATAACCCCGCCCCGTT
GACGCAAATGGGCGGTAGGCGTGTACGGTGGGAGGTCTATATAAGCAGAGCTCGTTTAGTGAACCGTCAG
ATCGCCTGGAGACGCCATCCACGCTGTTTTGACCTCCATAGAAGACACCGGGACCGATCCAGCCTCCGCG
GCCGGGAACGGTGCATTGGAACGCGGATTCCCCGTGCCAAGAGTGACGTAAGTACCGCCTATAGACTCTA
TAGGCACACCCCTTTGGCTCTTATGCATGCTATACTGTTTTTGGCTTGGGGCCTATACACCCCCGCTTCC
ATATGCTATAGGTGATGGTATAGCTTAGCCTATAGGTGTGGGTTATTGACCATTATTGACCACTCCCCTA
TTGGTGACGATACTTTCCATTACTAATCCATAACATGGCTCTTTGCCACAACTATCTCTATTGGCTATAT
GCCAATACTCTGTCCTTCAGAGACTGACACGGACTCTGTATTTTTACAGGATGGGGTCCCATTTATTATT
TACAAATTCACATATACAACAACGCCGTCCCCCGTGCCCGCAGTTTTTATTAAACATAGCGTGGGATCTC
CACGCGAATCTCGGGTACGTGTTCCGGACATGGGCTCTTCTCCGGTAGCGGCGGAGCTTCCACATCCGAG
CCCTGGTCCCATGCCTCCAGCGGCTCATGGTCGCTCGGCAGCTCCTTGCTCCTAACAGTGGAGGCCAGAC
TTAGGCACAGCACAATGCCCACCACCACCAGTGTGCCGCACAAGGCCGTGGCGGTAGGGTATGTGTCTGA
AAATGAGCTCGGAGATTGGGCTCGCACCGCTGACGCAGATGGAAGACTTAAGGCAGCGGCAGAAGAAGAT
GCAGGCAGCTGAGTTGTTGTATTCTGATAAGAGTCAGAGGTAACTCCCGTTGCGGTGCTGTTAACGGTGG
AGGGCAGTGTAGTCTGAGCAGTACTCGTTGCTGCCGCGCGCGCCACCAGACATAATAGCTGACAGACTAA
CAGACTGTTCCTTTCCATGGGTCTTTTCTGCAGAAGCTTGAATTCTCGAGGATCCGCGGCCGCGCCACCA
TGCGGCCAGCAGCCTTACTGCTGTGTCTCACACTGCTACACTGCGCTGGGGCTGGTTTCCCAGAAGATTC
CGAGCCAATCAGTATTTCGCATGGCAACTATACAAAACAGTATCCGGTGTTTGTGGGCCACAAGCCAGGA
CGGAACACCACGCAGAGGCACAGGCTGGACATCCAGATGATCATGATCATGAACAGAACCCTCTACGTTG
CTGCTCGAGACCATATTTATACTGTTGATATAGACACATCCCACACAGAAGAAATTTACTGTAGCAAAAA
ACTGACATGGAAATCTAGACAGGCTGACGTAGACACATGCAGGATGAAGGGGAAACATAAGGATGAATGT
CACAACTTCATTAAAGTTCTTCTCAAGAAGAATGATGATACGCTGTTTGTCTGTGGAACCAATGCCTTCA
ACCCTTCCTGCAGAAACTACAGGGTCGATACCTTGGAAACTTTTGGGGATGAATTTAGCGGAATGGCCAG
ATGCCCTTATGATGCCAAACATGCCAACATCGCTCTGTTTGCAGATGGAAAACTCTACTCGGCTACAGTG
ACTGACTTTCTGGCCATTGATGCGGTCATTTACAGGAGCCTCGGAGACAGCCCTACCCTCAGGACTGTCA
AGCATGATTCAAAGTGGTTGAAAGAGCCGTACTTTGTCCAAGCCGTGGATTATGGGGACTATATCTACTT
CTTCTTCAGAGAAATTGCAGTAGAATACAACACTATGGGGAAGGTTGTTTTCCCTAGGGTGGCTCAGGTC
TGTAAGAATGACATGGGAGGGTCTCAGAGAGTCCTGGAGAAGCAGTGGACATCTTTCCTGAAGGCTCGCC
TGAACTGCTCGGTGCCTGGAGACTCTCATTTTTATTTCAATATACTCCAGGCAGTTACAGATGTGATTCG
CATTAATGGCCGTGATGTTGTCTTGGCAACCTTTTCCACACCTTATAACAGCATCCCAGGTTCTGCAGTC
TGTGCCTATGACATGCTTGACATTGCTAATGTTTTCACTGGGAGGTTCAAGGAACAGAAATCACCTGACT
CTACCTGGACACCCGTTCCAGACGAACGAGTCCCTAAGCCCAGGCCAGGCTGTTGTGCTGGATCATCCTC
TTTAGAAAAATATGCAACCTCCAATGAGTTTCCCGATGATACCCTGAACTTCATTAAGACGCATCCACTC
ATGGACGAGGCAGTGCCTTCCATCATCAACAGACCTTGGTTCCTGAGAACAATGGTCAGATACCGCCTGA
CCAAAATTGCAGTAGACAACGCTGCCGGGCCATATCAGAATCACACTGTGGTTTTCCTGGGATCAGAAAA
GGGAATCATCCTGAAGTTCTTGGCCAGGATAGGAAGCAGTGGTTTCCTAAATGGCAGCCTTTTCCTGGAG
GAGATGAATGTTTACAACCCAGAAAAGTGCAGCTATGATGGTGTAGAAGACAAAAGGATCATGGGCATGC
AGCTCGACAGAGCGAGTGGCTCACTCTATGTTGCATTCTCTACTTGTGTGATCAAGGTGCCTCTTGGCCG
CTGTGAGCGACATGGGAAGTGTAAAAAAACCTGCATCGCCTCCAGAGACCCGTATTGTGGGTGGGTAAGG
GAAAGTGGTTCCTGTGCCCATCTGTCACCCCTTAGCAGACTGACATTTGAGCAGGACATTGAGCGTGGCA
ATACGGACGGCCTAGGAGACTGTCACAATTCCTTCGTGGCACTGAATGGGCACGCCAGTTCCCTCTATCC
CAGCACCACTACGTCAGATTCGGCATCCCGAGACGGGTATGAGTCTAGGGGAGGCATGCTGGACTGGAAC
GACCTGCTCGAGGCACCTGGCAGCACAGACCCTTTGGGGGCAGTGTCCTCTCATAACCACCAGGACAAGA
AGGGAGTGATTCGGGAAAGTTACCTCAAAAGCAACGACCAGCTTGTTCCTGGCGCGCCTGGATCTTCCGG
AATCATCCCAGTTGAGGAGGAGAACCCGGACTTCTGGAACCGCGAGGCAGCCGAGGCCCTGGGTGCCGCC
AAGAAGCTGCAGCCTGCACAGACAGCCGCCAAGAACCTCATCATCTTCCTGGGCGATGGGATGGGGGTGT
CTACGGTGACAGCTGCCAGGATCCTAAAAGGGCAGAAGAAGGACAAACTGGGGCCTGAGATACCCCTGGC
CATGGACCGCTTCCCATATGTGGCTCTGTCCAAGACATACAATGTAGACAAACATGTGCCAGACAGTGGA
GCCACAGCCACGGCCTACCTGTGCGGGGTCAAGGGCAACTTCCAGACCATTGGCTTGAGTGCAGCCGCCC
GCTTTAACCAGTGCAACACGACACGCGGCAACGAGGTCATCTCCGTGATGAATCGGGCCAAGAAAGCAGG
GAAGTCAGTGGGAGTGGTAACCACCACACGAGTGCAGCACGCCTCGCCAGCCGGCACCTACGCCCACACG
GTGAACCGCAACTGGTACTCGGACGCCGACGTGCCTGCCTCGGCCCGCCAGGAGGGGTGCCAGGACATCG
CTACGCAGCTCATCTCCAACATGGACATTGACGTGATCCTAGGTGGGGGCCGAAAGTACATGTTTCGCAT
GGGAACCCCAGACCCTGAGTACCCAGATGACTACAGCCAAGGTGGGACCAGGCTGGACGGGAAGAATCTG
GTGCAGGAATGGCTGGCGAAGCGCCAGGGTGCCCGGTATGTGTGGAACCGCACTGAGCTCATGCAGGCTT
CCCTGGACCCGTCTGTGACCCATCTCATGGGTCTCTTTGAGCCTGGAGACATGAAATACGAGATCCACCG
AGACTCCACACTGGACCCCTCCCTGATGGAGATGACAGAGGCTGCCCTGCGCCTGCTGAGCAGGAACCCC
CGCGGCTTCTTCCTCTTCGTGGAGGGTGGTCGCATCGACCATGGTCATCATGAAAGCAGGGCTTACCGGG
CACTGACTGAGACGATCATGTTCGACGACGCCATTGAGAGGGCGGGCCAGCTCACCAGCGAGGAGGACAC
GCTGAGCCTCGTCACTGCCGACCACTCCCACGTCTTCTCCTTCGGAGGCTACCCCCTGCGAGGGAGCTCC
ATCTTCGGGCTGGCCCCTGGCAAGGCCCGGGACAGGAAGGCCTACACGGTCCTCCTATACGGAAACGGTC
CAGGCTATGTGCTCAAGGACGGCGCCCGGCCGGATGTTACCGAGAGCGAGAGCGGGAGCCCCGAGTATCG
GCAGCAGTCAGCAGTGCCCCTGGACGAAGAGACCCACGCAGGCGAGGACGTGGCGGTGTTCGCGCGCGGC
CCGCAGGCGCACCTGGTTCACGGCGTGCAGGAGCAGACCTTCATAGCGCACGTCATGGCCTTCGCCGCCT
GCCTGGAGCCCTACACCGCCTGCGACCTGGCGCCCCCCGCCGGCACCACCGACGCCGCGCACCCGGGTCA
TCATCACCATCACCATTAATCTAGAGATCTTATTAAAGCAGAACTTGTTTATTGCAGCTTATAATGGTTA
CAAATAAAGCAATAGCATCACAAATTTCACAAATAAAGCATTTTTTTCACTGCATTCTAGTTGTGGTTTG
TCCAAACTCATCAATGTATCTTATCATGTCTGGTCGACTCTAGCTAGACTCTTCCGCTTCCTCGCTCACT
GACTCGCTGCGCTCGGTCGTTCGGCTGCGGCGAGCGGTATCAGCTCACTCAAAGGCGGTAATACGGTTAT
CCACAGAATCAGGGGATAACGCAGGAAAGAACATGTGAGCAAAAGGCCAGCAAAAGGCCAGGAACCGTAA
AAAGGCCGCGTTGCTGGCGTTTTTCCATAGGCTCCGCCCCCCTGACGAGCATCACAAAAATCGACGCTCA
AGTCAGAGGTGGCGAAACCCGACAGGACTATAAAGATACCAGGCGTTTCCCCCTGGAAGCTCCCTCGTGC
GCTCTCCTGTTCCGACCCTGCCGCTTACCGGATACCTGTCCGCCTTTCTCCCTTCGGGAAGCGTGGCGCT
TTCTCATAGCTCACGCTGTAGGTATCTCAGTTCGGTGTAGGTCGTTCGCTCCAAGCTGGGCTGTGTGCAC
GAACCCCCCGTTCAGCCCGACCGCTGCGCCTTATCCGGTAACTATCGTCTTGAGTCCAACCCGGTAAGAC
ACGACTTATCGCCACTGGCAGCAGCCACTGGTAACAGGATTAGCAGAGCGAGGTATGTAGGCGGTGCTAC
AGAGTTCTTGAAGTGGTGGCCTAACTACGGCTACACTAGAAGAACAGTATTTGGTATCTGCGCTCTGCTG
AAGCCAGTTACCTTCGGAAAAAGAGTTGGTAGCTCTTGATCCGGCAAACAAACCACCGCTGGTAGCGGTG
GTTTTTTTGTTTGCAAGCAGCAGATTACGCGCAGAAAAAAAGGATCTCAAGAAGATCCTTTGATCTTTTC
TACGGGGTCTGACGCTCAGTGGAACGAAAACTCACGTTAAGGGATTTTGGTCATGAGATTATCAAAAAGG
ATCTTCACCTAGATCCTTTTAAATTAAAAATGAAGTTTTAAATCAATCTAAAGTATATATGAGTAAACTT
GGTCTGACAGTTACCAATGCTTAATCAGTGAGGCACCTATCTCAGCGATCTGTCTATTTCGTTCATCCAT
AGTTGCCTGACTCCCCGTCGTGTAGATAACTACGATACGGGAGGGCTTACCATCTGGCCCCAGTGCTGCA
ATGATACCGCGAGACCCACGCTCACCGGCTCCAGATTTATCAGCAATAAACCAGCCAGCCGGAAGGGCCG
AGCGCAGAAGTGGTCCTGCAACTTTATCCGCCTCCATCCAGTCTATTAATTGTTGCCGGGAAGCTAGAGT
AAGTAGTTCGCCAGTTAATAGTTTGCGCAACGTTGTTGCCATTGCTACAGGCATCGTGGTGTCACGCTCG
TCGTTTGGTATGGCTTCATTCAGCTCCGGTTCCCAACGATCAAGGCGAGTTACATGATCCCCCATGTTGT
GCAAAAAAGCGGTTAGCTCCTTCGGTCCTCCGATCGTTGTCAGAAGTAAGTTGGCCGCAGTGTTATCACT
CATGGTTATGGCAGCACTGCATAATTCTCTTACTGTCATGCCATCCGTAAGATGCTTTTCTGTGACTGGT
GAGTACTCAACCAAGTCATTCTGAGAATAGTGTATGCGGCGACCGAGTTGCTCTTGCCCGGCGTCAATAC
GGGATAATACCGCGCCACATAGCAGAACTTTAAAAGTGCTCATCATTGGAAAACGTTCTTCGGGGCGAAA
ACTCTCAAGGATCTTACCGCTGTTGAGATCCAGTTCGATGTAACCCACTCGTGCACCCAACTGATCTTCA
GCATCTTTTACTTTCACCAGCGTTTCTGGGTGAGCAAAAACAGGAAGGCAAAATGCCGCAAAAAAGGGAA
TAAGGGCGACACGGAAATGTTGAATACTCATACTCTTCCTTTTTCAATATTATTGAAGCATTTATCAGGG
TTATTGTCTCATGAGCGGATACATATTTGAATGTATTTAGAAAAATAAACAAATAGGGGTTCCGCGCACA
TTTCCCCGAAAAGTGCCACCTGACGTCTAAGAAACCATTATTATCATGACATTAACCTATAAAAATAGGC
GTATCACGAGGCCCTTTCGTCTCGCGCGTTTCGGTGATGACGGTGAAAACCTCTGACACATGCAGCTCCC
GGAGGAATGTGTGTCAGTTAGGGTGTGGAAAGTCCCCAGGCTCCCCAGGCAGGCAGAAGTATGCAAAGCA
TGCATCTCAATTAGTCAGCAACCAGGTGTGGAAAGTCCCCAGGCTCCCCAGCAGGCAGAAGTATGCAAAG
CATGCATCTCAATTAGTCAGCAACCATAGTCCCGCCCCTAACTCCGCCCATCCCGCCCCTAACTCCGCCC
AGTTCCGCCCATTCTCCGCCCCATGGCTGACTAATTTTTTTTATTTATGCAGAGGCCGAGGCCGCCTCTG
CCTCTGAGCTATTCCAGAAGTAGTGAGGAGGCTTTTTTGGAGGCCTAGGCTTTTGCAAAAAGCTCCCGGG
AGCTTGTATATCCATTTTCGTCCCGGAGACGGTCACAGCTTGTCTGTAAGCGGATGCCGGGAGCAGACAA
GCCCGTCAGGGCGCGTCAGCGGGTGTTGGCGGGTGTCGGGGCTGGCTTAACTATGCGGCATCAGAGCAGA
TTGTACTGAGAGTGCACCATATGCGGTGTGAAATACCGCACAGATGCGTAAGGAGAAAATACCGCATCAG
GAAATTGTAAGCGTTAATATTTTGTTAAAATTCGCGTTAAATTTTTGTTAAATCAGCTCATTTTTTAACC
AATAGGCCGAAATCGGCAAAATCCCTTATAAATCAAAAGAATAGACCGAGATAGGGT
[37 nt withheld, positions 7968-8004]
AAAGAACGTGGACTCCAACGTCAAAGG
[49 nt withheld, positions 8032-8080]
T
[91 nt withheld, positions 8082-8172]
G
[124 nt withheld, positions 8174-8297]
CCATTCGCCATTCAGGCTGCGCAACTGTTGGGAAGGGCGATCGGTGCGGGCCTCTTCGCTATTACGCCAG
CTGGCGAAAGGGGGATGTGCTGCAAGGCGATTAAGTTGGGTAACGCCAGGGTTTTCCCAGTCACGACGTT
GTAAAACGACGGCCAGTGAATT
Features (pLannotate 1.2.2; 14 found; start..end, strand, type, name):
     25..408     +  enhancer       CMV enhancer: human cytomegalovirus immediate early enhancer
    410..609     +  promoter       CMV promoter: human cytomegalovirus (CMV) immediate early promoter
    748..1573    +  intron         CMV intron A: human cytomegalovirus intron A (Chapman et al., 1991)
   1610..3550    +  CDS            Sema6a (fragment): SEM6A_MOUSE - Also known as Semaq. Experimental evidence at protein level: Swiss-Prot protein existence level 1. Cell surface receptor for PLXNA2 that plays an important role in cell-cell signaling. Required for normal granule cell migration in the developing cerebellum. Promotes reorganization of the actin cytoskeleton and plays an important role in axon guidance in the developing central nervous system. Can act as repulsive axon guidance cue. Has repulsive action towards migrating granular neurons. May play a role in channeling sympathetic axons into the sympathetic chains and controlling th
   3572..5023    +  CDS            SEAP: secreted alkaline phosphatase from human placenta The natural enzyme has a C-terminal transmembrane sequence that is replaced by a GPI anchor.
   5082..5203    +  polyA_signal   SV40 poly(A) signal: SV40 polyadenylation signal
   5412..6000    -  rep_origin     ori: high-copy-number ColE1/pMB1/pBR322/pUC origin of replication
   6171..7031    -  CDS            AmpR: β-lactamase; bla; confers resistance to ampicillin, carbenicillin, and related antibiotics
   7032..7136    -  promoter       AmpR promoter: bla
   7231..7266    +  CDS            rop (fragment): Rop protein, which maintains plasmids at low copy number; rop
   7289..7619    +  promoter       SV40 promoter: SV40 enhancer and early promoter
   7742..7841    +  misc_feature   bom (fragment): basis of mobility region from pBR322
   7869..8297    -  rep_origin     f1 ori (sequence partly withheld): f1 bacteriophage origin of replication; arrow indicates direction of (+) strand synthesis
   8301..8458    -  CDS            lacZα (fragment): LacZα fragment of β-galactosidase; lacZ fragment
