[The description below was written by a language model from this plasmid's Addgene catalogue record and pLannotate feature annotations shown in this document.]
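Description:
Sema6a.a-AP-His is a mammalian expression plasmid built on the pCMVi-SV40ori backbone that produces a secreted, tagged form of the mouse Semaphorin 6A ectodomain. It is maintained in E. coli as a high-copy plasmid through a ColE1/pUC-type origin and selected with ampicillin via the β-lactamase gene. The annotated 8.5 kb sequence also carries an f1 phage origin and small remnants of rop, bom and lacZα left over from earlier vector lineages. An SV40 enhancer/early promoter region, which contains the SV40 origin and matches the backbone name, would permit episomal amplification in cells expressing large T antigen. No mammalian selection marker is annotated, consistent with transient transfection use.

The expression cassette is driven by the human CMV immediate early enhancer and promoter followed by CMV intron A, an arrangement that generally boosts transcript levels. Downstream, a 1,941 bp fragment encoding the extracellular region of Sema6A isoform a is cloned between retained NotI and AscI sites, in frame with backbone-encoded human placental alkaline phosphatase and a C-terminal 6X histidine tag, and the unit ends at an SV40 polyadenylation signal. The His tag is listed in the catalogue entry but is not separately annotated in the feature table. The depositor notes that the "a" designation distinguishes this previously reported isoform from a newly identified isoform they named "z".

The alkaline phosphatase moiety provides an enzymatic readout for detecting binding, and the His tag allows capture or purification. The associated work used such constructs in an extracellular biochemical screen for receptor-ligand interactions underlying neuronal subtype recognition in the retina.
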