Addgene plasmid #72037: Sema6a.a-AP-His
Purpose: Expresses the extracellular region of the Sema6A, isoform a protein, C-terminally fused to alkaline phosphatase + 6X histidine tag.
Depositing lab: Woj Wojtowicz. Depositing organization: University of California, Berkeley. Publication: An extracellular biochemical screen reveals that FLRTs and Unc5s mediate neuronal subtype recognition in the retina. Visser JJ, Cheng Y, Perry SC, Chastain AB, Parsa B, Masri SS, Ray TA, Kay JN, Wojtowicz WM. Elife. 2015 Dec 3;4. pii: e08149. doi: 10.7554/eLife.08149. PubMed 26633812.
Backbone
  Vector backbone: pCMVi-SV40ori
  Vector type: Mammalian Expression
Growth in bacteria
  Bacterial resistance: Ampicillin, 100 μg/mL
  Growth temperature: 37°C
  Growth strain: DH5alpha
  Copy number: High Copy
Gene/Insert
  Gene/Insert name: Sema6a.a (alt names: Semaphorin 6A, isoform a; VIa; Semaq; Sema6A-1; NCBI gene ID 20358; Reference sequence NM_018744.2)
  Species: M. musculus (mouse)
  Insert size (bp): 1941
  Entrez Gene: Sema6a (a.k.a. A730020P05Rik, Sema6A-1, Semaq, VIa)
  Promoter: CMV
  Tag / fusion protein: AP-His (C terminal on backbone)
  Cloning method: Restriction Enzyme; 5′ cloning site NotI (not destroyed); 3′ cloning site AscI (not destroyed)
  Sequencing primers: 5′ GTCAGAGGTAACTCCCGTTGC; 3′ GAGGTTCTTGGCGGCTGTC
Terms and licenses: Academic/Nonprofit Terms; Industry Terms: Not Available to Industry
Depositor comments: We identified a previously-unreported isoform and named it "z". As such, we designated this previously-reported isoform as isoform "a".
How to cite: Sema6a.a-AP-His was a gift from Woj Wojtowicz (Addgene plasmid # 72037 ; http://n2t.net/addgene:72037 ; RRID:Addgene_72037)
