>Addgene plasmid #72037 | Sema6a.a-AP-His | addgene partial sequence | sequence record 137719 | pMRB101-F 5'-aagatgcaggcagctgagtt-3'
ACGGTGGAGGGCAGTGTAGTCTGAGCAGTACTCGTTGCTGCCGCGCGCGCCACCAGACATAATAGCTGAC
AGACTAACAGACTGTTCCTTTCCATGGGTCTTTTCTGCAGAAGCTTGAATTCTCGAGGATCCGCGGCCGC
GCCACCATGCGGCCAGCAGCCTTACTGCTGTGTCTCACACTGCTACACTGCGCTGGGGCTGGTTTCCCAG
AAGATTCCGAGCCAATCAGTATTTCGCATGGCAACTATACAAAACAGTATCCGGTGTTTGTGGGCCACAA
GCCAGGACGGAACACCACGCAGAGGCACAGGCTGGACATCCAGATGATCATGATCATGAACAGAACCCTC
TACGTTGCTGCTCGAGACCATATTTATACTGTTGATATAGACACATCCCACACAGAAGAAATTTACTGTA
GCAAAAAACTGACATGGAAATCTAGACAGGCTGACGTAGACACATGCAGGATGAAGGGGAAACATAAGGA
TGAATGTCACAACTTCATTAAAGTTCTTCTCAAGAAGAATGATGATACGCTGTTTGTCTGTGGAACCAAT
GCCTTCAACCCTTCCTGCAGAAACTACAGGGTCGATACCTTGGAAACTTTTGGGGATGAATTTAGCGGAA
TGGCCAGATGCCCTTATGATGCCAAACATGCCAACATCGCTCTGTTTGCAGATGGAAAACTCTACTCGGC
TACAGTGACTGACTTTCTGGCCATTGATGCGGTCATTTACAGGAGCCTCGGAGACAGCCCTACCCTCAGG
ACTGTCAAGCATGATTCAAAGT
