>Addgene plasmid #72037 | Sema6a.a-AP-His | addgene partial sequence | sequence record 137720 | SV40pA-R 5'-GAAATTTGTGATGCTATTGC-3'
ATAAGATCTCTAGATTAATGGTGATGGTGATGATGACCCGGGTGCGCGGCGTCGGTGGTGCCGGCGGGGG
GCGCCAGGTCGCAGGCGGTGTAGGGCTCCAGGCAGGCGGCGAAGGCCATGACGTGCGCTATGAAGGTCTG
CTCCTGCACGCCGTGAACCAGGTGCGCCTGCGGGCCGCGCGCGAACACCGCCACGTCCTCGCCTGCGTGG
GTCTCTTCGTCCAGGGGCACTGCTGACTGCTGCCGATACTCGGGGCTCCCGCTCTCGCTCTCGGTAACAT
CCGGCCGGGCGCCGTCCTTGAGCACATAGCCTGGACCGTTTCCGTATAGGAGGACCGTGTAGGCCTTCCT
GTCCCGGGCCTTGCCAGGGGCCAGCCCGAAGATGGAGCTCCCTCGCAGGGGGTAGCCTCCGAAGGAGAAG
ACGTGGGAGTGGTCGGCAGTGACGAGGCTCAGCGTGTCCTCCTCGCTGGTGAGCTGGCCCGCCCTCTCAA
TGGCGTCGTCGAACATGATCGTCTCAGTCAGTGCCCGGTAAGCCCTGCTTTCATGATGACCATGGTCGAT
GCGACCACCCTCCACGAAGAGGAAGAAGCCGCGGGGGTTCCTGCTCAGCAGGCGCAGGGCAGCCTCTGTC
ATCTCCATCAGGGAGGGGTCCAGTGTGGAGTCTCGGTGGATCTCGTATTTCATGTCTCCAGGCTCAAAGA
GACCCATGAGATGGGTCACAGACGGGTCCAGGGAAGCCTGCATGAGCTCAGTGCGGTTCCACACATACCG
GGCACCCTGGCGCTTCGCCAGCCATTCCTGCACCAGATTCTTCCCGTCCAGCCTGGTCCCACCTTGGCTG
TAGTCATCTGG
